>Addgene plasmid #71134 | pJK278 | depositor full sequence | sequence record 131033 | pJK278 sequence 4176 bps
TGGCGAATGGG
[124 nt withheld, positions 12-135]
C
[91 nt withheld, positions 137-227]
A
[49 nt withheld, positions 229-277]
CCTTTGACGTTGGAGTCCACGTTCTTT
[37 nt withheld, positions 305-341]
ACCCTATCTCGGTCTATTCTTTTGATTTATAAGGGATTTTGCCGATTTCGGCCTATTGGTTAAAAAATGA
GCTGATTTAACAAAAATTTAACGCGAATTTTAACAAAATATTAACGTTTACAATTTCAGGTGGCACTTTT
CGGGGAAATGTGCGCGGAACCCCTATTTGTTTATTTTTCTAAATACATTCAAATATGTATCCGCTCATGA
GACAATAACCCTGATAAATGCTTCAATAATATTGAAAAAGGAAGAGTATGAGTATTCAACATTTCCGTGT
CGCCCTTATTCCCTTTTTTGCGGCATTTTGCCTTCCTGTTTTTGCTCACCCAGAAACGCTGGTGAAAGTA
AAAGATGCTGAAGATCAGTTGGGTGCACGAGTGGGTTACATCGAACTGGATCTCAACAGCGGTAAGATCC
TTGAGAGTTTTCGCCCCGAAGAACGTTTTCCAATGATGAGCACTTTTAAAGTTCTGCTATGTGGCGCGGT
ATTATCCCGTATTGACGCCGGGCAAGAGCAACTCGGTCGCCGCATACACTATTCTCAGAATGACTTGGTT
GAGTACTCACCAGTCACAGAAAAGCATCTTACGGATGGCATGACAGTAAGAGAATTATGCAGTGCTGCCA
TAACCATGAGTGATAACACTGCGGCCAACTTACTTCTGACAACGATCGGAGGACCGAAGGAGCTAACCGC
TTTTTTGCACAACATGGGGGATCATGTAACTCGCCTTGATCGTTGGGAACCGGAGCTGAATGAAGCCATA
CCAAACGACGAGCGTGACACCACGATGCCTGCAGCAATGGCAACAACGTTGCGCAAACTATTAACTGGCG
AACTACTTACTCTAGCTTCCCGGCAACAATTAATAGACTGGATGGAGGCGGATAAAGTTGCAGGACCACT
TCTGCGCTCGGCCCTTCCGGCTGGCTGGTTTATTGCTGATAAATCTGGAGCCGGTGAGCGTGGGTCTCGC
GGTATCATTGCAGCACTGGGGCCAGATGGTAAGCCCTCCCGTATCGTAGTTATCTACACGACGGGGAGTC
AGGCAACTATGGATGAACGAAATAGACAGATCGCTGAGATAGGTGCCTCACTGATTAAGCATTGGTAACT
GTCAGACCAAGTTTACTCATATATACTTTAGATTGATTTAAAACTTCATTTTTAATTTAAAAGGATCTAG
GTGAAGATCCTTTTTGATAATCTCATGACCAAAATCCCTTAACGTGAGTTTTCGTTCCACTGAGCGTCAG
ACCCCGTAGAAAAGATCAAAGGATCTTCTTGAGATCCTTTTTTTCTGCGCGTAATCTGCTGCTTGCAAAC
AAAAAAACCACCGCTACCAGCGGTGGTTTGTTTGCCGGATCAAGAGCTACCAACTCTTTTTCCGAAGGTA
ACTGGCTTCAGCAGAGCGCAGATACCAAATACTGTCCTTCTAGTGTAGCCGTAGTTAGGCCACCACTTCA
AGAACTCTGTAGCACCGCCTACATACCTCGCTCTGCTAATCCTGTTACCAGTGGCTGCTGCCAGTGGCGA
TAAGTCGTGTCTTACCGGGTTGGACTCAAGACGATAGTTACCGGATAAGGCGCAGCGGTCGGGCTGAACG
GGGGGTTCGTGCACACAGCCCAGCTTGGAGCGAACGACCTACACCGAACTGAGATACCTACAGCGTGAGC
TATGAGAAAGCGCCACGCTTCCCGAAGGGAGAAAGGCGGACAGGTATCCGGTAAGCGGCAGGGTCGGAAC
AGGAGAGCGCACGAGGGAGCTTCCAGGGGGAAACGCCTGGTATCTTTATAGTCCTGTCGGGTTTCGCCAC
CTCTGACTTGAGCGTCGATTTTTGTGATGCTCGTCAGGGGGGCGGAGCCTATGGAAAAACGCCAGCAACG
CGGCCTTTTTACGGTTCCTGGCCTTTTGCTGGCCTTTTGCTCACATGTTCTTTCCTGCGTTATCCCCTGA
TTCTGTGGATAACCGTATTACCGCCTTTGAGTGAGCTGATACCGCTCGCCGCAGCCGAACGACCGAGCGC
AGCGAGTCAGTGAGCGAGGAAGCGGAAGAGCGCCTGATGCGGTATTTTCTCCTTACGCATCTGTGCGGTA
TTTCACACCGCATATATGGTGCACTCTCAGTACAATCTGCTCTGATGCCGCATAGTTAAGCCAGTATACA
CTCCGCTATCGCTACGTGACTGGGTCATGGCTGCGCCCCGACACCCGCCAACACCCGCTGACGCGCCCTG
ACGGGCTTGTCTGCTCCCGGCATCCGCTTACAGACAAGCTGTGACCGTCTCCGGGAGCTGCATGTGTCAG
AGGTTTTCACCGTCATCACCGAAACGCGCGAGGCAGCTGCGGTAAAGCTCATCAGCGTGGTCGTGAAGCG
ATTCACAGATGTCTGCCTGTTCATCCGCGTCCAGCTCGTTGAGTTTCTCCAGAAGCGTTAATGTCTGGCT
TCTGATAAAGCGGGCCATGTTAAGGGCGGTTTTTTCCTGTTTGGTCACTGATGCCTCCGTGTAAGGGGGA
TTTCTGTTCATGGGGGTAATGATACCGATGAAACGAGAGAGGATGCTCACGATACGGGTTACTGATGATG
AACATGCCCGGTTACTGGAACGTTGTGAGGGTAAACAACTGGCGGTATGGATGCGGCGGGACCAGAGAAA
AATCACTCAGGGTCAATGCCAGCGCTTCGTTAATACAGATGTAGGTGTTCCACAGGGTAGCCAGCAGCAT
CCTGCGATGCAGATCCGGAACATAATGGTGCAGGGCGCTGACTTCCGCGTTTCCAGACTTTACGAAACAC
GGAAACCGAAGACCATTCATGTTGTTGCTCAGGTCGCAGACGTTTTGCAGCAGCAGTCGCTTCACGTTCG
CTCGCGTATCGGTGATTCATTCTGCTAACCAGTAAGGCAACCCCGCCAGCCTAGCCGGGTCCTCAACGAC
AGGAGCACGATCATGCGCACCCGTGGCCAGGACCCAACGCTGCCCGAGATCTCGATCCCGCGAAATTAAT
ACGACTCACTATAGGGAGACCACAACGGTTTCCCTCTAGAAATAATTTTGTTTAACTTTAAGAAGGAGAT
ATACATATGATGAGCGAAACCGCCCCCCTGCCCTCTGCTTCCAGTGCTTTAGAAGATAAAGCAGCCTCTG
CCCCCGTTGTGGGCATTATCATGGGCAGCCAGTCAGACTGGGAAACCATGCGCCATGCAGACGCATTGCT
GACAGAGCTGGAAATTCCGCATGAAACCCTCATTGTTTCAGCACATCGTACGCCAGACCGGTTGGCGGAT
TATGCGCGTACGGCAGCCGAACGCGGCCTGAATGTGATTATTGCTGGGGCCGGTGGAGCTGCAAATTTGC
CGGGTATGTGTGCGGCATGGACACGCCTGCCCGTGCTGGGTGTTCCAGTAGAATCTCGCGCTCTTAAAGG
CATGGACAGCCTGCTTTCCATTGTGCAGATGCCCGGCGGCGTGCCTGTGGGCACTTTGGCTATTGGGGCA
TCCGGCGCCAAAAATGCCGCCTTGCTGGCCGCCTCCATTCTTGCACTGTATAACCCGGCCCTTGCCGCAC
GCCTTGAAACATGGCGCGCATTGCAGACGGCCTCTGTCCCCAACTCTCCCATTACCGAAGATAAATGAGA
ATTCGAGCTCCGTCGACAAGCTTGCGGCCGCACTCGAGCACCACCACCACCACCACTGAGATCCGGCTGC
TAACAAAGCCCGAAAGGAAGCTGAGTTGGCTGCTGCCACCGCTGAGCAATAACTAGCATAACCCCTTGGG
GCCTCTAAACGGGTCTTGAGGGGTTTTTTGCTGAAAGGAGGAACTATATCCGGAT
Features (pLannotate 1.2.2; 13 found; start..end, strand, type, name):
     12..467     +  rep_origin     f1 ori (sequence partly withheld): f1 bacteriophage origin of replication; arrow indicates direction of (+) strand synthesis
    494..598     +  promoter       AmpR promoter: bla
    599..1459    +  CDS            AmpR: β-lactamase; bla; confers resistance to ampicillin, carbenicillin, and related antibiotics
   1630..2218    +  rep_origin     ori: high-copy-number ColE1/pMB1/pBR322/pUC origin of replication
   2404..2546    -  misc_feature   bom: basis of mobility region from pBR322
   2648..2839    -  CDS            rop: Rop protein, which maintains plasmids at low copy number; rop
   2856..3236    +  CDS            YPB1_ECOLX: Protein predicted: Swiss-Prot protein existence level 4. From Escherichia coli.
   3348..3366    +  promoter       T7 promoter: promoter for bacteriophage T7 RNA polymerase
   3398..3420    +  RBS            RBS: efficient ribosome binding site from bacteriophage T7 gene 10 (Olins and Rangwala, 1989)
   3500..3961    +  CDS            purE (fragment): PURE_ECOLI - Experimental evidence at protein level: Swiss-Prot protein existence level 1. Catalyzes the conversion of N5-carboxyaminoimidazole ribonucleotide (N5-CAIR) to 4-carboxy-5-aminoimidazole ribonucleotide (CAIR). From Escherichia coli (strain K12).
   4020..4037    +  CDS            9xHis (fragment): 9xHis affinity tag
   4047..4096    +  CDS            SET1 (fragment): solubility-enhancement tag derived from T7 phage gene 10B
   4104..4151    +  terminator     T7 terminator: transcription terminator for bacteriophage T7 RNA polymerase
