[The description below was written by a language model from this plasmid's Addgene catalogue record and pLannotate feature annotations shown in this document.]
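Description:
pJK278 is a bacterial expression plasmid built on the pET23a backbone for producing a mutant form of N5-carboxyaminoimidazole ribonucleotide mutase (PurE) from the acidophilic acetic acid bacterium Acetobacter aceti 1023 in E. coli. The 4,176 bp plasmid carries a ColE1/pMB1-type origin of replication and is catalogued as high copy, although the annotation also detects the pBR322-derived bom and rop regions. It also has an f1 phage origin, and a β-lactamase gene under its own promoter provides ampicillin selection.

The purE coding sequence was inserted between the NdeI and EcoRI sites, both of which are retained. This places it downstream of the T7 promoter and the efficient T7 gene 10 ribosome binding site, and upstream of the T7 terminator. Transcription therefore depends on T7 RNA polymerase supplied by the expression host, while a strain lacking it, such as DH5alpha, serves for propagation. The encoded enzyme carries a histidine-89 to asparagine substitution and an additional N-terminal methionine. The automated annotation labels the insert as a fragment of E. coli PurE, which reflects homology to that reference protein rather than the actual source. PurE converts N5-CAIR to CAIR in purine biosynthesis. A His-tag coding segment from the vector lies downstream of the insert, but the record does not state whether it is fused in frame to the protein or excluded by a stop codon. The short "SET1" hit just before the terminator is probably a match to vector-derived T7 gene 10 sequence rather than a functional tag.

The construct is suited to overexpressing and purifying the H89N variant for biochemical and structural comparison with the wild-type enzyme, in line with the associated study of A. aceti PurE.
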