Addgene plasmid #71134: pJK278
Purpose: Expression of Acetobacter aceti 1023 PurE (H89N mutant) in E. coli
Depositing lab: T. J. Kappock. Depositing organization: Washington University in Saint Louis. Publication: Biochemical and structural studies of N5-carboxyaminoimidazole ribonucleotide mutase from the acidophilic bacterium Acetobacter aceti. Constantine CZ, Starks CM, Mill CP, Ransome AE, Karpowicz SJ, Francois JA, Goodman RA, Kappock TJ. Biochemistry. 2006 Jul 11;45(27):8193-208. 10.1021/bi060465n PubMed 16819818.
Backbone
  Vector backbone: pET23a
  Backbone size w/o insert (bp): 3666
  Total vector size (bp): 4176
  Vector type: Bacterial Expression
Growth in bacteria
  Bacterial resistance: Ampicillin, 100 μg/mL
  Growth temperature: 37°C
  Growth strain: DH5alpha
  Copy number: High Copy
Gene/Insert
  Gene/Insert name: N5-carboxyaminoimidazole ribonucleotide mutase (alt names: purE; AZ09_02690)
  Species: Acetobacter aceti 1023
  Mutation: changes histidine-89 to asparagine; additional N-terminal methionine
  GenBank ID: AAZ04483.1 KDE21029.1
  Promoter: T7
  Cloning method: Restriction Enzyme; 5′ cloning site NdeI (not destroyed); 3′ cloning site EcoRI (not destroyed)
  Sequencing primers: 5′ T7 promoter; 3′ T7 terminator
Terms and licenses: Academic/Nonprofit Terms; Industry Terms: Not Available to Industry
How to cite: pJK278 was a gift from T. J. Kappock (Addgene plasmid # 71134 ; http://n2t.net/addgene:71134 ; RRID:Addgene_71134)
