>Addgene plasmid #71134 | pJK278 | addgene partial sequence | sequence record 138568 | T7 5'-TAATACGACTCACTATAGGG-3'
TTTTGTTTAACTTTAAGAAGGAGATATACATATGATGAGCGAAACCGCCCCCCTGCCCTCTGCTTCCAGT
GCTTTAGAAGATAAAGCAGCCTCTGCCCCCGTTGTGGGCATTATCATGGGCAGCCAGTCAGACTGGGAAA
CCATGCGCCATGCAGACGCATTGCTGACAGAGCTGGAAATTCCGCATGAAACCCTCATTGTTTCAGCACA
TCGTACGCCAGACCGGTTGGCGGATTATGCGCGTACGGCAGCCGAACGCGGCCTGAATGTGATTATTGCT
GGGGCCGGTGGAGCTGCAAATTTGCCGGGTATGTGTGCGGCATGGACACGCCTGCCCGTGCTGGGTGTTC
CAGTAGAATCTCGCGCTCTTAAAGGCATGGACAGCCTGCTTTCCATTGTGCAGATGCCCGGCGGCGTGCC
TGTGGGCACTTTGGCTATTGGGGCATCCGGCGCCAAAAATGCCGCCTTGCTGGCCGCCTCCATTCTTGCA
CTGTATAACCCGGCCCTTGCCGCACGCCTTGAAACATGGCGCGCATTGCAGACGGCCTCTGTCCCCAACT
CTCCCATTACCGAAGATAAATGAGAATTCGAGCTCCGTCGACAAGCTTGCGGCCGCACTCGAGCACCACC
ACCACCACCACTGAGATCCGGCTGCTAACAAAGCCCGAAAGGAAGCTGAGTTGGCTGCTGCCACCGCTGA
GCAATAACTAGCATAACCCCTTGGGGCCTCTAAACGGGTCTTGAGGGGTTTTTTGCTGAAAGGAGGAACT
ATATCCGGATTGGCGAATGGG
[124 nt withheld, positions 792-915]
C
[91 nt withheld, positions 917-1007]
AGGGTGATGGTTCACGTA
