>Addgene plasmid #71134 | pJK278 | addgene partial sequence | sequence record 138569 | T7term 5'-GCTAGTTATTGCTCAGCGG-3'
TTTGTTAGCAGCCGGATCTCAGTGGTGGTGGTGGTGGTGCTCGAGTGCGGCCGCAAGCTTGTCGACGGAG
CTCGAATTCTCATTTATCTTCGGTAATGGGAGAGTTGGGGACAGAGGCCGTCTGCAATGCGCGCCATGTT
TCAAGGCGTGCGGCAAGGGCCGGGTTATACAGTGCAAGAATGGAGGCGGCCAGCAAGGCGGCATTTTTGG
CGCCGGATGCCCCAATAGCCAAAGTGCCCACAGGCACGCCGCCGGGCATCTGCACAATGGAAAGCAGGCT
GTCCATGCCTTTAAGAGCGCGAGATTCTACTGGAACACCCAGCACGGGCAGGCGTGTCCATGCCGCACAC
ATACCCGGCAAATTTGCAGCTCCACCGGCCCCAGCAATAATCACATTCAGGCCGCGTTCGGCTGCCGTAC
GCGCATAATCCGCCAACCGGTCTGGCGTACGATGTGCTGAAACAATGAGGGTTTCATGCGGAATTTCCAG
CTCTGTCAGCAATGCGTCTGCATGGCGCATGGTTTCCCAGTCTGACTGGCTGCCCATGATAATGCCCACA
ACGGGGGCAGAGGCTGCTTTATCTTCTAAAGCACTGGAAGCAGAGGGCAGGGGGGCGGTTTCGCTCATCA
TATGTATATCTCCTTCTTAAAGTTAAACAAAATTATTTCTAGAGGGAAACCGTTGTGGTCTCCCTATAGT
GAGTCGTATTAATTTCGCGGGATCGAGATCTCGGGCAGCGTTGGGTCCTGGCCACGGGTGCGCATGATCG
TGCTCCTGTCGTTGAGGACCCGGCTAGGCTGGCGGGGTTGCCTTACTGGTTAGCAGAATGAATCACCGAT
ACGCGAGCGAACGTGAAGCGACTGCTGCTGCAAAACGTCTGCGACCTGAGCAACAACATGAATGGTCTTC
GGTTTCCGTGTTTCGTAAAGTCTGGAAACGCGGAAGTCAGCGCCCTGCACCATTATGTTCCGGATCTGCA
TCGCAGGATGCTGCTGGCTACCCTGTGGAACACCTACATCTGTATTAACGAAGCGCTGGCATTGACCCTG
AGTGATTTTT
